>Addgene plasmid #131228 | pCMV6-AN-DDK_WT POLI | addgene full sequence | sequence record 267277 | Addgene NGS Result
AACAAAATATTAACGCTTACAATTTCCATTCGCCATTCAGGCTGCGCAACTGTTGGGAAGGGCGATCGGT
GCGGGCCTCTTCGCTATTACGCCAGCTGGCGAAAGGGGGATGTGCTGCAAGGCGATTAAGTTGGGTAACG
CCAGGGTTTTCCCAGTCACGACGTTGTAAAACGACGGCCAGTGCCAAGCTGATCTATACATTGAATCAAT
ATTGGCAATTAGCCATATTAGTCATTGGTTATATAGCATAAATCAATATTGGCTATTGGCCATTGCATAC
GTTGTATCTATATCATAATATGTACATTTATATTGGCTCATGTCCAATATGACCGCCATGTTGACATTGA
TTATTGACTAGTTATTAATAGTAATCAATTACGGGGTCATTAGTTCATAGCCCATATATGGAGTTCCGCG
TTACATAACTTACGGTAAATGGCCCGCCTGGCTGACCGCCCAACGACCCCCGCCCATTGACGTCAATAAT
GACGTATGTTCCCATAGTAACGCCAATAGGGACTTTCCATTGACGTCAATGGGTGGAGTATTTACGGTAA
ACTGCCCACTTGGCAGTACATCAAGTGTATCATATGCCAAGTCCGCCCCCTATTGACGTCAATGACGGTA
AATGGCCCGCCTGGCATTATGCCCAGTACATGACCTTACGGGACTTTCCTACTTGGCAGTACATCTACGT
ATTAGTCATCGCTATTACCATGGTGATGCGGTTTTGGCAGTACACCAATGGGCGTGGATAGCGGTTTGAC
TCACGGGGATTTCCAAGTCTCCACCCCATTGACGTCAATGGGAGTTTGTTTTGGCACCAAAATCAACGGG
ACTTTCCAAAATGTCGTAATAACCCCGCCCCGTTGACGCAAATGGGCGGTAGGCGTGTACGGTGGGAGGT
CTATATAAGCAGAGCTCGTTTAGTGAACCGTCAGAATTTTGTAATACGACTCACTATAGGGCGGCCGGGA
ATTCGTCGACTGGATCCGGTACCGAGGAGATCTGCCACCATGGATTACAAGGATGACGACGATAAGGCGA
TCGCCGATATCCATATGGAGCTGGCCGACGTGGGAGCCGCTGCCAGCTCCCAGGGGGTGCACGATCAGGT
GCTGCCAACTCCCAACGCTTCTAGTAGAGTGATCGTGCATGTGGACCTGGATTGCTTTTACGCCCAGGTG
GAGATGATTAGCAATCCTGAACTGAAGGACAAACCACTGGGCGTGCAGCAGAAATACCTGGTGGTGACAT
GCAACTATGAAGCTCGCAAGCTGGGGGTGAAGAAACTGATGAATGTGCGGGACGCCAAGGAGAAATGTCC
CCAGCTGGTGCTGGTGAACGGGGAGGATCTGACCCGGTACAGAGAAATGTCTTATAAGGTGACAGAGCTG
CTGGAGGAGTTCAGTCCTGTGGTGGAGCGCCTGGGCTTCGACGAAAATTTTGTGGATCTGACAGAGATGG
TGGAAAAGCGGCTGCAGCAGCTGCAGTCTGACGAGCTGAGTGCCGTGACTGTGAGTGGACACGTGTACAA
CAATCAGTCAATTAACCTGCTGGATGTGCTGCATATCAGACTGCTGGTGGGCAGCCAGATTGCTGCCGAG
ATGAGGGAAGCTATGTATAACCAGCTGGGACTGACCGGATGTGCTGGAGTGGCCTCAAATAAGCTGCTGG
CCAAACTGGTCAGCGGCGTGTTTAAACCCAACCAGCAGACAGTGCTGCTGCCTGAGTCTTGCCAGCACCT
GATCCATAGTCTGAATCACATCAAGGAAATTCCCGGCATCGGGTACAAGACTGCTAAATGTCTGGAGGCC
CTGGGAATCAACAGCGTGCGCGACCTGCAGACCTTTTCCCCTAAGATTCTGGAGAAAGAACTGGGCATTT
CCGTGGCCCAGAGAATCCAGAAGCTGTCTTTCGGAGAGGACAATTCCCCAGTGATCCTGTCTGGCCCCCC
TCAGAGCTTCTCCGAGGAAGATAGCTTTAAGAAATGCTCAAGCGAGGTGGAAGCTAAGAACAAAATTGAG
GAACTGCTGGCCTCCCTGCTGAATAGGGTGTGTCAGGATGGGCGCAAACCTCACACCGTGCGGCTGATCA
TTCGGAGATACTCCTCTGAGAAGCACTATGGAAGGGAATCACGCCAGTGCCCTATTCCAAGCCATGTGAT
CCAGAAGCTGGGAACAGGCAACTATGACGTGATGACTCCTATGGTGGACATCCTGATGAAACTGTTCCGC
AACATGGTGAATGTGAAGATGCCTTTCCATCTGACCCTGCTGTCTGTGTGCTTTTGTAACCTGAAAGCTC
TGAATACAGCCAAGAAAGGGCTGATTGACTACTATCTGATGCCATCTCTGAGTACCACATCACGGAGCGG
AAAGCACTCCTTCAAGATGAAAGACACTCACATGGAAGACTTTCCTAAGGATAAAGAGACCAATAGAGAT
TTCCTGCCAAGTGGCAGGATCGAGTCAACCCGGACAAGAGAATCTCCCCTGGACACTACCAACTTCAGTA
AGGAGAAGGATATTAACGAATTTCCACTGTGCAGCCTGCCTGAGGGAGTGGACCAGGAAGTGTTTAAGCA
GCTGCCTGTGGATATTCAGGAGGAAATCCTGAGTGGGAAGTCAAGAGAGAAATTCCAGGGGAAGGGCAGC
GTGTCTTGTCCACTGCACGCTTCCAGGGGCGTGCTGAGCTTCTTTTCCAAGAAACAGATGCAGGACATCC
CCATTAACCCTAGAGATCATCTGAGTTCAAGCAAACAGGTGTCCTCTGTGTCCCCATGTGAGCCCGGCAC
CTCTGGGTTTAACAGTTCAAGCTCCTCTTACATGAGTTCACAGAAGGACTATTCCTACTATCTGGACAAT
CGGCTGAAAGATGAAAGAATCTCTCAGGGACCTAAGGAGCCACAGGGCTTCCACTTTACAAACAGCAATC
CAGCTGTGTCAGCCTTCCATAGCTTTCCCAACCTGCAGAGCGAGCAGCTGTTCTCCAGAAATCACACAAC
TGACAGTCATAAACAGACTGTGGCCACCGATTCACACGAAGGCCTGACAGAGAATAGGGAACCAGACAGC
GTGGATGAGAAGATTACTTTCCCATCCGACATCGATCCCCAGGTGTTTTACGAGCTGCCCGAAGCTGTGC
AGAAAGAGCTGCTGGCCGAATGGAAGAGGACCGGGTCCGATTTCCACATCGGACATAAGTAAGGATCCAA
GCTTCTCGAGACGCGTTAAGCGGCCGCACTCGAGGTTTAAACGGCCGGCCGCGGTCATAGCTGTTTCCTG
AACAGATCCCGGGTGGCATCCCTGTGACCCCTCCCCAGTGCCTCTCCTGGCCCTGGAAGTTGCCACTCCA
GTGCCCACCAGCCTTGTCCTAATAAAATTAAGTTGCATCATTTTGTCTGACTAGGTGTCCTTCTATAATA
TTATGGGGTGGAGGGGGGTGGTATGGAGCAAGGGGCAAGTTGGGAAGACAACCTGTAGGGCCTGCGGGGT
CTATTGGGAACCAAGCTGGAGTGCAGTGGCACAATCTTGGCTCACTGCAATCTCCGCCTCCTGGGTTCAA
GCGATTCTCCTGCCTCAGCCTCCCGAGTTGTTGGGATTCCAGGCATGCATGACCAGGCTCAGCTAATTTT
TGTTTTTTTGGTAGAGACGGGGTTTCACCATATTGGCCAGGCTGGTCTCCAACTCCTAATCTCAGGTGAT
CTACCCACCTTGGCCTCCCAAATTGCTGGGATTACAGGCGTGAACCACTGCTCCCTTCCCTGTCCTTCTG
ATTTTAAAATAACTATACCAGCAGGAGGACGTCCAGACACAGCATAGGCTACCTGGCCATGCCCAACCGG
TGGGACATTTGAGTTGCTTGCTTGGCACTGTCCTCTCATGCGTTGGGTCCACTCAGTAGATGCCTGTTGA
ATTGGGTACGCGGCCAGCTTGGCTGTGGAATGTGTGTCAGTTAGGGTGTGGAAAGTCCCCAGGCTCCCCA
GCAGGCAGAAGTATGCAAAGCATGCATCTCAATTAGTCAGCAACCAGGTGTGGAAAGTCCCCAGGCTCCC
CAGCAGGCAGAAGTATGCAAAGCATGCATCTCAATTAGTCAGCAACCATAGTCCCGCCCCTAACTCCGCC
CATCCCGCCCCTAACTCCGCCCAGTTCCGCCCATTCTCCGCCCCATGGCTGACTAATTTTTTTTATTTAT
GCAGAGGCCGAGGCCGCCTCGGCCTCTGAGCTATTCCAGAAGTAGTGAGGAGGCTTTTTTGGAGGCCTAG
GCTTTTGCAAAAAGCTCCCGGGAGCTTGTATATCCATTTTCGGATCTGATCAAGAGACAGGATGAGGATC
GTTTCGCATGATTGAACAAGATGGATTGCACGCAGGTTCTCCGGCCGCTTGGGTGGAGAGGCTATTCGGC
TATGACTGGGCACAACAGACAATCGGCTGCTCTGATGCCGCCGTGTTCCGGCTGTCAGCGCAGGGGCGCC
CGGTTCTTTTTGTCAAGACCGACCTGTCCGGTGCCCTGAATGAACTGCAGGACGAGGCAGCGCGGCTATC
GTGGCTGGCCACGACGGGCGTTCCTTGCGCAGCTGTGCTCGACGTTGTCACTGAAGCGGGAAGGGACTGG
CTGCTATTGGGCGAAGTGCCGGGGCAGGATCTCCTGTCATCTCACCTTGCTCCTGCCGAGAAAGTATCCA
TCATGGCTGATGCAATGCGGCGGCTGCATACGCTTGATCCGGCTACCTGCCCATTCGACCACCAAGCGAA
ACATCGCATCGAGCGAGCACGTACTCGGATGGAAGCCGGTCTTGTCGATCAGGATGATCTGGACGAAGAG
CATCAGGGGCTCGCGCCAGCCGAACTGTTCGCCAGGCTCAAGGCGCGCATGCCCGACGGCGAGGATCTCG
TCGTGACCCATGGCGATGCCTGCTTGCCGAATATCATGGTGGAAAATGGCCGCTTTTCTGGATTCATCGA
CTGTGGCCGGCTGGGTGTGGCCGACCGCTATCAGGACATAGCGTTGGCTACCCGTGATATTGCTGAAGAG
CTTGGCGGCGAATGGGCTGACCGCTTCCTCGTGCTTTACGGTATCGCCGCTCCCGATTCGCAGCGCATCG
CCTTCTATCGCCTTCTTGACGAGTTCTTCTGAGCGGGACTCTGGGGTTCGAAATGACCGACCAAGCGACG
CCCAACCTGCCATCACGAGATTTCGATTCCACCGCCGCCTTCTATGAAAGGTTGGGCTTCGGAATCGTTT
TCCGGGACGCCGGCTGGATGATCCTCCAGCGCGGGGATCTCATGCTGGAGTTCTTCGCCCACCCCAACTT
GTTTATTGCAGCTTATAATGGTTACAAATAAAGCAATAGCATCACAAATTTCACAAATAAAGCATTTTTT
TCACTGCATTCTAGTTGTGGTTTGTCCAAACTCATCAATGTATCTTATCATGTCTGTATACCGTCGACCT
CTAGCTAGAGCTTGGCGTAATCATGGTCATAGCTGTTTCCTGTGTGAAATTGTTATCCGCTCACAATTCC
ACACAACATACGAGCCGGAAGCATAAAGTGTAAAGCCTGGGGTGCCTAATGAGTGAGCTAACTCACATTA
ATTGCGTTGCGCTCACTGCCCGCTTTCCAGTCGGGAAACCTGTCGTGCCAGCTGCATTAATGAATCGGCC
AACGCGCGGGGAGAGGCGGTTTGCGTATTGGGCGCTCTTCCGCTTCCTCGCTCACTGACTCGCTGCGCTC
GGTCGTTCGGCTGCGGCGAGCGGTATCAGCTCACTCAAAGGCGGTAATACGGTTATCCACAGAATCAGGG
GATAACGCAGGAAAGAACATGTGAGCAAAAGGCCAGCAAAAGGCCAGGAACCGTAAAAAGGCCGCGTTGC
TGGCGTTTTTCCATAGGCTCCGCCCCCCTGACGAGCATCACAAAAATCGACGCTCAAGTCAGAGGTGGCG
AAACCCGACAGGACTATAAAGATACCAGGCGTTTCCCCCTGGAAGCTCCCTCGTGCGCTCTCCTGTTCCG
ACCCTGCCGCTTACCGGATACCTGTCCGCCTTTCTCCCTTCGGGAAGCGTGGCGCTTTCTCATAGCTCAC
GCTGTAGGTATCTCAGTTCGGTGTAGGTCGTTCGCTCCAAGCTGGGCTGTGTGCACGAACCCCCCGTTCA
GCCCGACCGCTGCGCCTTATCCGGTAACTATCGTCTTGAGTCCAACCCGGTAAGACACGACTTATCGCCA
CTGGCAGCAGCCACTGGTAACAGGATTAGCAGAGCGAGGTATGTAGGCGGTGCTACAGAGTTCTTGAAGT
GGTGGCCTAACTACGGCTACACTAGAAGAACAGTATTTGGTATCTGCGCTCTGCTGAAGCCAGTTACCTT
CGGAAAAAGAGTTGGTAGCTCTTGATCCGGCAAACAAACCACCGCTGGTAGCGGTGGTTTTTTTGTTTGC
AAGCAGCAGATTACGCGCAGAAAAAAAGGATCTCAAGAAGATCCTTTGATCTTTTCTACGGGGTCTGACG
CTCAGTGGAACGAAAACTCACGTTAAGGGATTTTGGTCATGAGATTATCAAAAAGGATCTTCACCTAGAT
CCTTTTAAATTAAAAATGAAGTTTTAAATCAATCTAAAGTATATATGAGTAAACTTGGTCTGACAGTTAC
CAATGCTTAATCAGTGAGGCACCTATCTCAGCGATCTGTCTATTTCGTTCATCCATAGTTGCCTGACTCC
CCGTCGTGTAGATAACTACGATACGGGAGGGCTTACCATCTGGCCCCAGTGCTGCAATGATACCGCGAGA
CCCACGCTCACCGGCTCCAGATTTATCAGCAATAAACCAGCCAGCCGGAAGGGCCGAGCGCAGAAGTGGT
CCTGCAACTTTATCCGCCTCCATCCAGTCTATTAATTGTTGCCGGGAAGCTAGAGTAAGTAGTTCGCCAG
TTAATAGTTTGCGCAACGTTGTTGCCATTGCTACAGGCATCGTGGTGTCACGCTCGTCGTTTGGTATGGC
TTCATTCAGCTCCGGTTCCCAACGATCAAGGCGAGTTACATGATCCCCCATGTTGTGCAAAAAAGCGGTT
AGCTCCTTCGGTCCTCCGATCGTTGTCAGAAGTAAGTTGGCCGCAGTGTTATCACTCATGGTTATGGCAG
CACTGCATAATTCTCTTACTGTCATGCCATCCGTAAGATGCTTTTCTGTGACTGGTGAGTACTCAACCAA
GTCATTCTGAGAATAGTGTATGCGGCGACCGAGTTGCTCTTGCCCGGCGTCAATACGGGATAATACCGCG
CCACATAGCAGAACTTTAAAAGTGCTCATCATTGGAAAACGTTCTTCGGGGCGAAAACTCTCAAGGATCT
TACCGCTGTTGAGATCCAGTTCGATGTAACCCACTCGTGCACCCAACTGATCTTCAGCATCTTTTACTTT
CACCAGCGTTTCTGGGTGAGCAAAAACAGGAAGGCAAAATGCCGCAAAAAAGGGAATAAGGGCGACACGG
AAATGTTGAATACTCATACTCTTCCTTTTTCAATATTATTGAAGCATTTATCAGGGTTATTGTCTCATGA
GCGGATACATATTTGAATGTATTTAGAAAAATAAACAAATAGGGGTTCCGCGCACATTTCCCCGAAAAGT
GCCACCTG
[124 nt withheld, positions 7639-7762]
C
[91 nt withheld, positions 7764-7854]
A
[49 nt withheld, positions 7856-7904]
CCTTTGACGTTGGAGTCCACGTTCTTT
[37 nt withheld, positions 7932-7968]
ACCCTATCTCGGTCTATTCTTTTGATTTATAAGGGATTTTGCCGATTTCGGCCTATTGGTTAAAAAATGA
GCTGATTTAACAAAAATTTAACGCGAATTTT
Features (pLannotate 1.2.2; 20 found; start..end, strand, type, name):
      1..25      +  rep_origin     M13 ori (fragment): M13 bacteriophage origin of replication; arrow indicates direction of (+) strand synthesis
     29..183     -  CDS            lacZα (fragment): LacZα fragment of β-galactosidase; lacZ fragment
    343..722     +  enhancer       CMV enhancer: human cytomegalovirus immediate early enhancer
    724..923     +  promoter       CMV promoter: human cytomegalovirus (CMV) immediate early promoter
    952..970     +  promoter       T7 promoter: promoter for bacteriophage T7 RNA polymerase
   1023..1047    +  CDS            3xFLAG (fragment): three tandem FLAG® epitope tags
   1065..3209    +  CDS            POLI: POLI_HUMAN - Also known as RAD30B. Experimental evidence at protein level: Swiss-Prot protein existence level 1. Error-prone DNA polymerase specifically involved in DNA repair (PubMed:11013228, PubMed:11387224). Plays an important role in translesion synthesis, where the normal high-fidelity DNA polymerases cannot proceed and DNA synthesis stalls (PubMed:11013228, PubMed:11387224, PubMed:14630940, PubMed:15199127). Favors Hoogsteen base-pairing in the active site (PubMed:15254543). Inserts the correct base with high-fidelity opposite an adenosine template (PubMed:15254543). Exhibits low fideli
   3301..3923    +  polyA_signal   hGH poly(A) signal: human growth hormone polyadenylation signal
   3952..4281    +  promoter       SV40 promoter: SV40 enhancer and early promoter
   4348..5139    +  CDS            neo: KKA2_KLEPN - Also known as kan, nptII. Experimental evidence at protein level: Swiss-Prot protein existence level 1. Resistance to kanamycin, neomycin, paromomycin, ribostamycin, butirosin and gentamicin B. From Klebsiella pneumoniae.
   5163..5321    +  CDS            ble (fragment): BLE_KLEPN - Experimental evidence at protein level: Swiss-Prot protein existence level 1. Binding protein with a strong affinity to the bleomycin family of antibiotics. Binds to CL990; an antimitotic-antibiotic compound. From Klebsiella pneumoniae.
   5316..5437    +  polyA_signal   SV40 poly(A) signal: SV40 polyadenylation signal
   5510..5526    -  protein_bind   lac operator: The lac repressor binds to the lac operator to inhibit transcription in E. coli. This inhibition can be relieved by adding lactose or isopropyl-β-D-thiogalactopyranoside (IPTG). lac repressor encoded by lacI
   5534..5564    -  promoter       lac promoter: promoter for the E. coli lac operon
   5579..5600    -  protein_bind   CAP binding site: CAP binding activates transcription in the presence of cAMP. E. coli catabolite activator protein
   5613..5705    -  CDS            lacI (fragment): lac repressor; lacI; The lac repressor binds to the lac operator to inhibit transcription in E. coli. This inhibition can be relieved by adding lactose or isopropyl-β-D-thiogalactopyranoside (IPTG).
   5888..6476    -  rep_origin     ori: high-copy-number ColE1/pMB1/pBR322/pUC origin of replication
   6647..7507    -  CDS            AmpR: β-lactamase; bla; confers resistance to ampicillin, carbenicillin, and related antibiotics
   7508..7612    -  promoter       AmpR promoter: bla
   7639..8067    +  rep_origin     f1 ori (sequence partly withheld): f1 bacteriophage origin of replication; arrow indicates direction of (+) strand synthesis
