[The description below was written by a language model from this plasmid's Addgene catalogue record and pLannotate feature annotations shown in this document.]
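Description:
pCMV6-AN-DDK_WT POLI is a mammalian expression plasmid of about 8.1 kb, built on the commercial pCMV6-AN-DDK backbone, that produces wild-type human DNA polymerase iota (POLI, also known as RAD30B) carrying an N-terminal FLAG (DDK) epitope supplied by the vector. In E. coli it is maintained at high copy from a ColE1/pUC-type origin and selected with ampicillin through the β-lactamase gene. An f1 phage origin and remnants of lac/M13 cloning-vector sequence (lacZα, lac promoter/operator and lacI fragments) are also annotated but have no role in expression of the insert.

The insert of roughly 2.2 kb corresponds to the short isoform a of POLI and was codon-optimised for human cells. It was cloned between AsiSI and MluI sites, both of which are retained. Transcription is driven by the human cytomegalovirus immediate-early enhancer and promoter and terminated by the human growth hormone polyadenylation signal. A T7 promoter lies between the CMV promoter and the tag. The annotation software labels the tag as a fragment of 3xFLAG, and its short length fits the single FLAG epitope described in the catalogue entry. A separate cassette, consisting of the SV40 early promoter, the neo (nptII) gene and the SV40 poly(A) signal, confers G418 resistance for selecting stably transfected cells; a short ble fragment sits just downstream of neo.

Polymerase iota is an error-prone polymerase involved in translesion synthesis. The construct serves for transient or stable expression of the tagged enzyme, which can be detected or immunoprecipitated via FLAG. The associated study examined ubiquitin-mediated interaction between human polymerases eta and iota.
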