Addgene plasmid #131228: pCMV6-AN-DDK_WT POLI
Purpose: Expression of WT DNA polymerase iota with an N-terminal FLAG tag in mammalian cells
Depositing lab: Roger Woodgate. Depositing organization: National Institute of Child Health and Human Development (NICHD). Publication: Ubiquitin mediates the physical and functional interaction between human DNA polymerases eta and iota. McIntyre J, Vidal AE, McLenigan MP, Bomar MG, Curti E, McDonald JP, Plosky BS, Ohashi E, Woodgate R. Nucleic Acids Res. 2013 Feb 1;41(3):1649-60. doi: 10.1093/nar/gks1277. Epub 2012 Dec 16. PubMed 23248005.
Backbone
  Vector backbone: pCMV6-AN-DDK
  Backbone manufacturer: Origene
  Backbone size w/o insert (bp): 5876
  Total vector size (bp): 8066
  Vector type: Mammalian Expression
  Selectable markers: Neomycin (select with G418)
Growth in bacteria
  Bacterial resistance: Ampicillin, 100 μg/mL
  Growth temperature: 37°C
  Growth strain: DH5alpha
  Copy number: High Copy
Gene/Insert
  Gene/Insert name: DNA polymerase iota (alt names: POLI; DNA polymerase iota isoform a (short))
  Species: H. sapiens (human)
  Insert size (bp): 2190
  Mutation: Coding sequence has been codon optimised for expression in human cells
  GenBank ID: NM_001351632.2
  Entrez Gene: POLI (a.k.a. RAD30B, RAD3OB, eta2)
  Promoter: CMV enhancer + CMV promoter
  Tag / fusion protein: FLAG (N terminal on backbone)
  Cloning method: Restriction Enzyme; 5′ cloning site AsiSI (not destroyed); 3′ cloning site MluI (not destroyed)
  Sequencing primers: 5′ TAATACGACTCACTATAGGG; 3′ CAGGAAACAGCTATGAC
Terms and licenses: Academic/Nonprofit Terms; Industry Terms: Not Available to Industry
How to cite: pCMV6-AN-DDK_WT POLI was a gift from Roger Woodgate (Addgene plasmid # 131228 ; http://n2t.net/addgene:131228 ; RRID:Addgene_131228)
